>Addgene plasmid #152859 | pGBW-m4133666 | depositor full sequence | sequence record 295871 | Full Sequence
CACCATGGAGAGCCTTGTCCCTGGTTTCAAC
[348 nt withheld, positions 32-379]
AACGGTAATAAAGGAGCTGGTGGCCATAGTTACGGCGCCGATCTAAAGTCATTTGACTTAGGCGACGAGC
TTGGCACTGATCCTTATGAAGATTTTCAAGAAAACTGGAACACTAAACATAGCAGTGGTGTTACCCGTGA
ACTCATGCGTGAGCTTAACGGAGAAAACCTTTACTTTCAGTCGAAAGAAACCGCGGCAGCTAAGTTCGAG
AGGCAGCACATGGACAGTTAAGCTAGCTTGACTGACTGAGATACAGCGTACCTTCAGCTCACAGACATGA
TAAGATACATTGATGAGTTTGGACAAACCACAACTAGAATGCAGTGAAAAAAATGCTTTATTTGTGAAAT
TTGTGATGCTATTGCTTTATTTGTAACCATTATAAGCTGCAATAAACAAGTTAACAACAACAATTGCATT
CATTTTATGTTTCAGGTTCAGGGGGAGGTGTGGGAGGTTTTTTAAAGCAAGTAAAACCTCTACAAATGTG
GTATTGGCCCATCTCTATCGGTATCGTAGCATAACCCCTTGGGGCCTCTAAACGGGTCTTGAGGGGTTTT
TTGTGCCCCTCGGGCCGGATTGCTATCTACCGGCATTGGCGCAGAAAAAAATGCCTGATGCGACGCTGCG
CGTCTTATACTCCCACATATGCCAGATTCAGCAACGGATACGGCTTCCCCAACTTGCCCACTTCCATACG
TGTCCTCCTTACCAGAAATTTATCCTTAAGGTCGTCAGCTATCCTGCAGGCGATCTCTCGATTTCGATCA
AGACATTCCTTTAATGGTCTTTTCTGGACACCACTAGGGGTCAGAAGTAGTTCATCAAACTTTCTTCCCT
CCCTAATCTCATTGGTTACCTTGGGCTATCGAAACTTAATTAACCAGTCAAGTCAGCTACTTGGCGAGAT
CGACTTGTCTGGGTTTCGACTACGCTCAGAATTGCGTCAGTCAAGTTCGATCTGGTCCTTGCTATTGCAC
CCGTTCTCCGATTACGAGTTTCATTTAAATCATGTGAGCAAAAGGCCAGCAAAAGGCCAGGAACCGTAAA
AAGGCCGCGTTGCTGGCGTTTTTCCATAGGCTCCGCCCCCCTGACGAGCATCACAAAAATCGACGCTCAA
GTCAGAGGTGGCGAAACCCGACAGGACTATAAAGATACCAGGCGTTTCCCCCTGGAAGCTCCCTCGTGCG
CTCTCCTGTTCCGACCCTGCCGCTTACCGGATACCTGTCCGCCTTTCTCCCTTCGGGAAGCGTGGCGCTT
TCTCATAGCTCACGCTGTAGGTATCTCAGTTCGGTGTAGGTCGTTCGCTCCAAGCTGGGCTGTGTGCACG
AACCCCCCGTTCAGCCCGACCGCTGCGCCTTATCCGGTAACTATCGTCTTGAGTCCAACCCGGTAAGACA
CGACTTATCGCCACTGGCAGCAGCCACTGGTAACAGGATTAGCAGAGCGAGGTATGTAGGCGGTGCTACA
GAGTTCTTGAAGTGGTGGCCTAACTACGGCTACACTAGAAGAACAGTATTTGGTATCTGCGCTCTGCTGA
AGCCAGTTACCTTCGGAAAAAGAGTTGGTAGCTCTTGATCCGGCAAACAAACCACCGCTGGTAGCGGTGG
TTTTTTTGTTTGCAAGCAGCAGATTACGCGCAGAAAAAAAGGATCTCAAGAAGATCCTTTGATCTTTTCT
ACGGGGTCTGACGCTCAGTGGAACGAAAACTCACGTTAAGGGATTTTGGTCATGAGATTATCAAAAAGGA
TCTTCACCTAGATCCTTTTAAATTAAAAATGAAGTTTTAAATCAATCTAAAGTATATATGAGTAAACTTG
GTCTGACAGTTACCAATGCTTAATCAGTGAGGCACCTATCTCAGCGATCTGTCTATTTCGTTCATCCATA
GTTGCATTTAAATTTCCGAACTCTCCAAGGCCCTCGTCGGAAAATCTTCAAACCTTTCGTCCGATCCATC
TTGCAGGCTACCTCTCGAACGAACTATCGCAAGTCTCTTGGCCGGCCTTGCGCCTTGGCTATTGCTTGGC
AGCGCCTATCGCCAGGTATTACTCCAATCCCGAATATCCGAGATCGGGATCACCCGAGAGAAGTTCAACC
TACATCCTCAATCCCGATCTATCCGAGATCCGAGGAATATCGAAATCGGGGCGCGCCTGGTGTACCGAGA
ACGATCCTCTCAGTGCGAGTCTCGACGATCCATATCGTTGCTTGGCAGTCAGCCAGTCGGAATCCAGCTT
GGGACCCAGGAAGTCCAATCGTCAGATATTGTACTCAAGCCTGGTCACGGCAGCGTACCGATCTGTTTAA
ACCTAGATATTGATAGTCTGATCGGTCAACGTATAATCGAGTCCTAGCTTTTGCAAACATCTATCAAGAG
ACAGGATCAGCAGGAGGCTTTCGCATGAGTATTCAACATTTCCGTGTCGCCCTTATTCCCTTTTTTGCGG
CATTTTGCCTTCCTGTTTTTGCTCACCCAGAAACGCTGGTGAAAGTAAAAGATGCTGAAGATCAGTTGGG
TGCGCGAGTGGGTTACATCGAACTGGATCTCAACAGCGGTAAGATCCTTGAGAGTTTTCGCCCCGAAGAA
CGCTTTCCAATGATGAGCACTTTTAAAGTTCTGCTATGTGGCGCGGTATTATCCCGTATTGACGCCGGGC
AAGAGCAACTCGGTCGCCGCATACACTATTCTCAGAATGACTTGGTTGAGTATTCACCAGTCACAGAAAA
GCATCTTACGGATGGCATGACAGTAAGAGAATTATGCAGTGCTGCCATAACCATGAGTGATAACACTGCG
GCCAACTTACTTCTGACAACGATTGGAGGACCGAAGGAGCTAACCGCTTTTTTGCACAACATGGGGGATC
ATGTAACTCGCCTTGATCGTTGGGAACCGGAGCTGAATGAAGCCATACCAAACGACGAGCGTGACACCAC
GATGCCTGTAGCAATGGCAACAACCTTGCGTAAACTATTAACTGGCGAACTACTTACTCTAGCTTCCCGG
CAACAGTTGATAGACTGGATGGAGGCGGATAAAGTTGCAGGACCACTTCTGCGCTCGGCCCTTCCGGCTG
GCTGGTTTATTGCTGATAAATCTGGAGCCGGTGAGCGTGGGTCTCGCGGTATCATTGCAGCACTGGGGCC
AGATGGTAAGCCCTCCCGTATCGTAGTTATCTACACGACGGGGAGTCAGGCAACTATGGATGAACGAAAT
AGACAGATCGCTGAGATAGGTGCCTCACTGATTAAGCATTGGTAACCGATTCTAGGTGCATTGGCGCAGA
AAAAAATGCCTGATGCGACGCTGCGCGTCTTATACTCCCACATATGCCAGATTCAGCAACGGATACGGCT
TCCCCAACTTGCCCACTTCCATACGTGTCCTCCTTACCAGAAATTTATCCTTAAGATCCCGAATCGTTTA
AACTCGACTCTGGCTCTATCGAATCTCCGTCGTTTCGAGCTTACGCGAACAGCCGTGGCGCTCATTTGCT
CGTCGGGCATCGAATCTCGTCAGCTATCGTCAGCTTACCTTTTTGGCAGCGATCGCGGCTCCCGACATCT
TGGACCATTAGCTCCACAGGTATCTTCTTCCCTCTAGTGGTCATAACAGCAGCTTCAGCTACCTCTCAAT
TCAAAAAACCCCTCAAGACCCGTTTAGAGGCCCCAAGGGGTTATGCTATCAATCGTTGCGTTACACACAC
AAAAAACCAACACACATCCATCTTCGATGGATAGCGATTTTATTATCTAACTGCTGATCGAGTGTAGCCA
GATCTAGTAATCAATTACGGGGTCATTAGTTCATAGCCCATATATGGAGTTCCGCGTTACATAACTTACG
GTAAATGGCCCGCCTGGCTGACCGCCCAACGACCCCCGCCCATTGACGTCAATAATGACGTATGTTCCCA
TAGTAACGCCAATAGGGACTTTCCATTGACGTCAATGGGTGGAGTATTTACGGTAAACTGCCCACTTGGC
AGTACATCAAGTGTATCATATGCCAAGTACGCCCCCTATTGACGTCAATGACGGTAAATGGCCCGCCTGG
CATTATGCCCAGTACATGACCTTATGGGACTTTCCTACTTGGCAGTACATCTACGTATTAGTCATCGCTA
TTACCATGCTGATGCGGTTTTGGCAGTACATCAATGGGCGTGGATAGCGGTTTGACTCACGGGGATTTCC
AAGTCTCCACCCCATTGACGTCAATGGGAGTTTGTTTTGGCACCAAAATCAACGGGACTTTCCAAAATGT
CGTAACAACTCCGCCCCATTGACGCAAATGGGCGGTAGGCGTGTACGGTGGGAGGTCTATATAAGCAGAG
CTGGTTTAGTGAACCGTCAGATCAGATCTTTGTCGATCCTACCATCCACTCGACACACCCGCCAGCGGCC
GC
Features (pLannotate 1.2.2; 16 found; start..end, strand, type, name):
      5..541     +  CDS            R1A_SARS2 (fragment) (sequence partly withheld): Experimental evidence at protein level: Swiss-Prot protein existence level 1. [Non-structural protein 10]: Plays a pivotal role in viral transcription by stimulating both nsp14 3'-5' exoribonuclease and nsp16 2'-O-methyltransferase activities. Therefore plays an essential role in viral mRNAs cap methylation. From Severe acute respiratory syndrome coronavirus 2 (2019-nCoV) (SARS-CoV-2).
    660..781     -  polyA_signal   SV40 poly(A) signal: SV40 polyadenylation signal
    804..873     -  CDS            large T antigen (fragment): large T antigen from SV40 (simian virus 40)
    896..942     +  terminator     T7 terminator: transcription terminator for bacteriophage T7 RNA polymerase
    972..1108    +  terminator     rrnG terminator: transcription terminator from the E. coli ribosomal RNA rrnG operon (Albrechtsen et al., 1991)
   1153..1224    +  misc_feature   3' β-globin insulator: insulator downstream of the human β-globin locus (Farrell et al., 2002)
   1450..2038    -  rep_origin     ori: high-copy-number ColE1/pMB1/pBR322/pUC origin of replication
   2210..2274    -  CDS            bla(M) (fragment): β-lactamase lacking the signal sequence; bla(M); allows cytosolic expression of β-lactamase
   2784..3644    +  CDS            AmpR: β-lactamase; bla; confers resistance to ampicillin, carbenicillin, and related antibiotics
   3657..3793    +  terminator     rrnG terminator: transcription terminator from the E. coli ribosomal RNA rrnG operon (Albrechtsen et al., 1991)
   3945..4016    +  misc_feature   5' β-globin insulator: insulator upstream of the human β-globin locus (Farrell et al., 2002)
   4021..4067    -  terminator     T7 terminator: transcription terminator for bacteriophage T7 RNA polymerase
   4085..4133    -  polyA_signal   poly(A) signal: synthetic polyadenylation signal
   4214..4517    +  enhancer       CMV enhancer: human cytomegalovirus immediate early enhancer
   4590..4607    -  promoter       CMV promoter (fragment): human cytomegalovirus (CMV) immediate early promoter
   4670..4721    +  promoter       CMVd2 promoter: truncated human cytomegalovirus (CMV) immediate early promoter that yields moderately reduced expression relative to the full-length promoter
