[The description below was written by a language model from this plasmid's Addgene catalogue record and pLannotate feature annotations shown in this document.]
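Description:
pGBW-m4133666 is a mammalian expression plasmid built on the pTwist_CMV_6 backbone that carries the wild-type SARS-CoV-2 leader protein, the N-terminal cleavage product of the ORF1ab/ORF1a replicase polyprotein. The roughly 530 bp insert appears in the feature table as a fragment matching the SARS-CoV-2 replicase polyprotein 1a. The automated annotation text attached to that hit describes non-structural protein 10, but this is generic text from the polyprotein entry and does not describe the encoded segment, which the catalogue identifies as the leader protein. According to the catalogue, the backbone supplies a C-terminal TEV-cleavable S-tag. This tag would allow detection or affinity capture and later removal by TEV protease, though it is not annotated as a separate feature in the table.

Expression is driven by the human cytomegalovirus immediate-early enhancer and promoter elements, which lie just upstream of the coding sequence across the origin of the circular map. The transcription unit is associated with an SV40 polyadenylation signal downstream of the insert. It is bracketed by 5' and 3' β-globin insulator elements, with a synthetic poly(A) signal, T7 terminators and rrnG terminators positioned to limit read-through between the mammalian cassette and the bacterial portion. In E. coli the plasmid is propagated through a high-copy ColE1/pUC-type origin and selected with ampicillin via the β-lactamase gene. No mammalian selection marker is annotated, which fits transient transfection use. The construct belongs to a set of SARS-CoV-2 protein expression plasmids and is suited to producing the tagged leader protein in mammalian cells for functional, interaction or localisation studies.
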