Addgene plasmid #152859: pGBW-m4133666
Purpose: Mammalian expression plasmid for SARS-CoV-2 leader protein
Depositing lab: Ginkgo Bioworks & Benjie Chen. Depositing organization: Ginkgo Bioworks.
Backbone
  Vector backbone: pTwist_CMV_6
  Backbone size w/o insert (bp): 4180
  Vector type: Mammalian Expression
Growth in bacteria
  Bacterial resistance: Ampicillin, 100 μg/mL
  Growth temperature: 37°C
  Growth strain: DH5alpha
  Copy number: High Copy
Gene/Insert
  Gene/Insert name: SARS-CoV-2 leader protein
  Species: Severe acute respiratory syndrome coronavirus 2
  Insert size (bp): 533
  Mutation: wt
  Entrez Gene: ORF1ab (a.k.a. GU280_gp01)
  Promoter: CMV
  Tag / fusion protein: Cleavable TEV;S-tag (C terminal on backbone)
  Cloning method: Unknown
Resource information
  A portion of this plasmid was derived from a plasmid made by: GinkgoBioworks
Depositor comments: NCBI reference sequence: YP_009725297.1
How to cite: pGBW-m4133666 was a gift from Ginkgo Bioworks & Benjie Chen (Addgene plasmid # 152859 ; http://n2t.net/addgene:152859 ; RRID:Addgene_152859)
